Addgene plasmid #206174: pcDNA3.1+N-eGFP_SAMD9L_Lys878fs
Purpose: mammalian expression of SAMD9L Lys878fs
Depositing lab: Christopher Goodnow. Depositing organization: Garvan Institute of Medical Research. Publication: SAMD9L autoinflammatory or ataxia pancytopenia disease mutations activate cell-autonomous translational repression. Russell AJ, Gray PE, Ziegler JB, Kim YJ, Smith S, Sewell WA, Goodnow CC. Proc Natl Acad Sci U S A. 2021 Aug 24;118(34):e2110190118. doi: 10.1073/pnas.2110190118. PubMed 34417303.
Backbone
  Vector backbone: pCDNA3.1+N-eGFP
  Vector type: Mammalian Expression
  Selectable markers: Neomycin (select with G418)
Growth in bacteria
  Bacterial resistance: Ampicillin, 100 μg/mL
  Growth temperature: 37°C
  Growth strain: DH5alpha
  Copy number: High Copy
Gene/Insert
  Gene/Insert name: SAMD9L
  Species: H. sapiens (human)
  Insert size (bp): 4756
  Mutation: K878Sfs*13
  Entrez Gene: SAMD9L (a.k.a. UEF1, DRIF2, C7orf6, FLJ39885, KIAA2005)
  Promoter: CMV
  Tag / fusion protein: GFP (N terminal on insert)
  Cloning method: Restriction Enzyme; 5′ cloning site NotI (unknown if destroyed); 3′ cloning site XhoI (unknown if destroyed)
Terms and licenses: Academic/Nonprofit Terms; Industry Terms: Not Available to Industry
How to cite: pcDNA3.1+N-eGFP_SAMD9L_Lys878fs was a gift from Christopher Goodnow (Addgene plasmid # 206174 ; http://n2t.net/addgene:206174 ; RRID:Addgene_206174)
