[The description below was written by a language model from this plasmid's Addgene catalogue record and pLannotate feature annotations shown in this document.]
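Description:
pcDNA3.1+N-eGFP_SAMD9L_Lys878fs is a mammalian expression plasmid of about 10.9 kb, built on the pcDNA3.1+N-eGFP backbone, that drives production of a GFP-tagged frameshift variant of human SAMD9L. It is maintained in E. coli through a high-copy ColE1/pUC-type origin and an ampicillin resistance gene (β-lactamase with its own promoter). An f1 origin is also present. For selection in mammalian cells, an SV40 early promoter drives a neomycin phosphotransferase gene followed by an SV40 polyadenylation signal, conferring G418 resistance. The short annotated fragments of HIV-1 LTR, ble, lacI and the lac promoter region appear to be backbone remnants or partial similarity matches rather than functional modules.

The expression cassette consists of the CMV immediate-early enhancer and promoter, a T7 promoter, a GFP coding sequence, the SAMD9L insert placed between NotI and XhoI sites, and the bovine growth hormone polyadenylation signal. GFP is fused to the N terminus of SAMD9L, so the protein can be followed by fluorescence. The insert carries the K878Sfs*13 mutation, a frameshift at lysine 878 that runs into a premature stop after a short stretch of altered residues. This fits the feature table, where SAMD9L is annotated as two overlapping fragments that meet at roughly the position of the frameshift. The downstream sequence remains in the plasmid, but the expected product is a truncated protein. The associated publication concerns SAMD9L mutations in autoinflammatory and ataxia pancytopenia disease and their activation of cell-autonomous translational repression. The plasmid therefore serves to express this disease-associated truncation in transfected mammalian cells and study its effects.
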