Features (pLannotate 1.2.2; 22 found; start..end, strand, type, name):
     28..80      -  misc_feature   bom (fragment): basis of mobility region from pBR322
    235..614     +  enhancer       CMV enhancer: human cytomegalovirus immediate early enhancer
    615..818     +  promoter       CMV promoter: human cytomegalovirus (CMV) immediate early promoter
    814..847     +  LTR            5' LTR (truncated) (fragment): truncated 5' long terminal repeat (LTR) from HIV-1
    863..881     +  promoter       T7 promoter: promoter for bacteriophage T7 RNA polymerase
    923..1636    +  CDS            GFP (S65T): GFP (S65T) is a basic (constitutively fluorescent) green fluorescent protein published in 1995, derived from Aequorea victoria.
   1691..4348    +  CDS            SAMD9L (fragment): SAM9L_HUMAN - Also known as C7orf6, DRIF2, KIAA2005, UEF. Experimental evidence at protein level: Swiss-Prot protein existence level 1. May be involved in endosome fusion. Mediates down-regulation of growth factor signaling via internalization of growth factor receptors. From Homo sapiens (Human).
   4321..6441    +  CDS            SAMD9L (fragment): SAM9L_HUMAN - Also known as C7orf6, DRIF2, KIAA2005, UEF. Experimental evidence at protein level: Swiss-Prot protein existence level 1. May be involved in endosome fusion. Mediates down-regulation of growth factor signaling via internalization of growth factor receptors. From Homo sapiens (Human).
   6488..6712    +  polyA_signal   bGH poly(A) signal: bovine growth hormone polyadenylation signal
   6716..6737    +  promoter       SV40 promoter (fragment): SV40 enhancer and early promoter
   6758..7186    +  rep_origin     f1 ori (sequence partly withheld): f1 bacteriophage origin of replication; arrow indicates direction of (+) strand synthesis
   7200..7529    +  promoter       SV40 promoter: SV40 enhancer and early promoter
   7596..8387    +  CDS            neo: KKA2_KLEPN - Also known as kan, nptII. Experimental evidence at protein level: Swiss-Prot protein existence level 1. Resistance to kanamycin, neomycin, paromomycin, ribostamycin, butirosin and gentamicin B. From Klebsiella pneumoniae.
   8411..8569    +  CDS            ble (fragment): BLE_KLEPN - Experimental evidence at protein level: Swiss-Prot protein existence level 1. Binding protein with a strong affinity to the bleomycin family of antibiotics. Binds to CL990; an antimitotic-antibiotic compound. From Klebsiella pneumoniae.
   8564..8685    +  polyA_signal   SV40 poly(A) signal: SV40 polyadenylation signal
   8756..8778    -  protein_bind   lac operator (fragment): The lac repressor binds to the lac operator to inhibit transcription in E. coli. This inhibition can be relieved by adding lactose or isopropyl-β-D-thiogalactopyranoside (IPTG). lac repressor encoded by lacI
   8782..8812    -  promoter       lac promoter: promoter for the E. coli lac operon
   8827..8848    -  protein_bind   CAP binding site: CAP binding activates transcription in the presence of cAMP. E. coli catabolite activator protein
   8861..8953    -  CDS            lacI (fragment): lac repressor; lacI; The lac repressor binds to the lac operator to inhibit transcription in E. coli. This inhibition can be relieved by adding lactose or isopropyl-β-D-thiogalactopyranoside (IPTG).
   9136..9724    -  rep_origin     ori: high-copy-number ColE1/pMB1/pBR322/pUC origin of replication
   9895..10755   -  CDS            AmpR: β-lactamase; bla; confers resistance to ampicillin, carbenicillin, and related antibiotics
  10756..10860   -  promoter       AmpR promoter: bla
>Addgene plasmid #206174 | pcDNA3.1+N-eGFP_SAMD9L_Lys878fs | addgene full sequence | sequence record 415376 | Addgene NGS Result
GACGGATCGGGAGATCTCCCGATCCCCTATGGTGCACTCTCAGTACAATCTGCTCTGATGCCGCATAGTT
AAGCCAGTATCTGCTCCCTGCTTGTGTGTTGGAGGTCGCTGAGTAGTGCGCGAGCAAAATTTAAGCTACA
ACAAGGCAAGGCTTGACCGACAATTGCATGAAGAATCTGCTTAGGGTTAGGCGTTTTGCGCTGCTTCGCG
ATGTACGGGCCAGATATACGCGTTGACATTGATTATTGACTAGTTATTAATAGTAATCAATTACGGGGTC
ATTAGTTCATAGCCCATATATGGAGTTCCGCGTTACATAACTTACGGTAAATGGCCCGCCTGGCTGACCG
CCCAACGACCCCCGCCCATTGACGTCAATAATGACGTATGTTCCCATAGTAACGCCAATAGGGACTTTCC
ATTGACGTCAATGGGTGGAGTATTTACGGTAAACTGCCCACTTGGCAGTACATCAAGTGTATCATATGCC
AAGTACGCCCCCTATTGACGTCAATGACGGTAAATGGCCCGCCTGGCATTATGCCCAGTACATGACCTTA
TGGGACTTTCCTACTTGGCAGTACATCTACGTATTAGTCATCGCTATTACCATGGTGATGCGGTTTTGGC
AGTACATCAATGGGCGTGGATAGCGGTTTGACTCACGGGGATTTCCAAGTCTCCACCCCATTGACGTCAA
TGGGAGTTTGTTTTGGCACCAAAATCAACGGGACTTTCCAAAATGTCGTAACAACTCCGCCCCATTGACG
CAAATGGGCGGTAGGCGTGTACGGTGGGAGGTCTATATAAGCAGAGCTCTCTGGCTAACTAGAGAACCCA
CTGCTTACTGGCTTATCGAAATTAATACGACTCACTATAGGGAGACCCAAGCTGGCTAGCGTTTAAACTT
AAGCTTGCCACCATGAGCAAGGGCGAGGAGCTGTTCACCGGGGTGGTGCCCATCCTGGTCGAGCTGGACG
GCGACGTAAACGGCCACAAGTTCAGCGTGTCCGGCGAGGGCGAGGGCGATGCCACCTACGGCAAGCTGAC
CCTGAAGTTCATCTGCACCACCGGCAAGCTGCCCGTGCCCTGGCCCACCCTCGTGACCACCCTGACCTAC
GGCGTGCAGTGCTTCAGCCGCTACCCCGACCACATGAAGCAGCACGACTTCTTCAAGTCCGCCATGCCCG
AAGGCTACGTCCAGGAGCGCACCATCTTCTTCAAGGACGACGGCAACTACAAGACCCGCGCCGAGGTGAA
GTTCGAGGGCGACACCCTGGTGAACCGCATCGAGCTGAAGGGCATCGACTTCAAGGAGGACGGCAACATC
CTGGGGCACAAGCTGGAGTACAACTACAACAGCCACAACGTCTATATCATGGCCGACAAGCAGAAGAACG
GCATCAAGGTGAACTTCAAGATCCGCCACAACATCGAGGACGGCAGCGTGCAGCTCGCCGACCACTACCA
GCAGAACACCCCCATCGGCGACGGCCCCGTGCTGCTGCCCGACAACCACTACCTGAGCACCCAGTCCGCC
CTGAGCAAAGACCCCAACGAGAAGCGCGATCACATGGTCCTGCTGGAGTTCGTGACCGCCGCCGGGATCA
CTCACGGCATGGACGAGCTGTACAAGGGTACCGAGCTCGGATCCGAATTCTGCAGATATCCAGCACAGTG
GCGGCCGCTTATGAGTAAACAAGTATCTCTACCTGAAATGATTAAAGACTGGACCAAAGAGCATGTGAAA
AAATGGGTAAATGAAGACCTTAAGATTAATGAGCAATACGGGCAAATTCTGCTCAGTGAAGAAGTAACAG
GATTAGTCCTGCAGGAATTAACTGAGAAGGACCTTGTAGAAATGGGGCTACCATGGGGTCCAGCACTTTT
GATAAAACGTTCATACAACAAATTGAATAGTAAGTCCCCTGAAAGTGACAATCATGATCCGGGACAATTA
GATAATTCAAAACCGTCCAAAACAGAACACCAGAAAAATCCAAAACACACCAAAAAGGAAGAAGAAAATT
CAATGTCATCTAATATTGATTATGATCCCAGAGAGATCAGAGATATCAAACAAGAAGAATCAATTCTTAT
GAAAGAAAATGTGTTAGATGAAGTAGCAAATGCTAAACACAAGAAAAAGGGTAAGCTAAAACCTGAACAA
TTGACTTGTATGCCATATCCTTTTGATCAGTTCCATGACAGCCATCGCTACATAGAACATTATACTCTAC
AACCTGAAACAGGAGCACTCAATCTCATTGATCCAATACATGAGTTCAAAGCTCTCACAAACACAGAAAC
AGCCACGGAAGTGGACATTAAGATGAAATTCAGCAATGAAGTCTTCCGATTTGCATCAGCTTGTATGAAT
TCACGCACCAATGGCACCATCCATTTTGGAGTCAAGGACAAACCCCATGGAGAAATTGTTGGTGTGAAAA
TCACCAGTAAGGCTGCCTTCATTGACCACTTCAATGTAATGATCAAAAAGTATTTTGAAGAAAGTGAGAT
CAATGAAGCCAAGAAGTGTATTCGGGAGCCAAGGTTTGTGGAAGTCCTTCTGCAGAACAATACACCATCT
GACAGATTTGTCATTGAAGTTGATACTATTCCAAAACACTCTATATGTAATGATAAGTATTTCTACATTC
AGATGCAAATTTGTAAAGATAAAATATGGAAACAAAACCAAAATCTTTCACTGTTTGTAAGAGAAGGGGC
TAGCTCTAGGGATATCCTGGCCAATTCCAAGCAACGGGATGTAGATTTCAAGGCATTTTTACAAAATTTA
AAGTCACTGGTAGCATCTAGAAAAGAGGCTGAAGAAGAGTATGGAATGAAGGCAATGAAGAAGGAGAGTG
AAGGACTAAAGCTGGTTAAACTTCTCATAGGAAACCGAGACTCACTGGATAATTCATACTATGACTGGTA
CATTCTTGTAACAAATAAATGCCATCCAAACCAAATAAAGCACTTAGATTTTTTAAAAGAAATTAAATGG
TTTGCTGTGTTGGAGTTTGATCCTGAATCTATGATCAATGGAGTGGTCAAAGCTTACAAAGAAAGTCGGG
TGGCAAACCTTCACTTTCCAAATCAATATGAAGACAAGACAACTAACATGTGGGAGAAGATTTCTACTCT
TAATCTTTACCAACAGCCCAGCTGGATTTTCTGCAACGGCAGATCAGACCTGAAAAGCGAGACATATAAA
CCTCTAGAACCACATTTATGGCAGAGAGAAAGAGCTTCAGAAGTCAGGAAACTAATTTTATTTCTCACAG
ATGAAAATATAATGACAAGAGGAAAATTTTTGGTAGTGTTTCTATTACTCTCTTCAGTGGAAAGCCCAGG
AGATCCACTCATTGAAACTTTCTGGGCTTTCTATCAAGCTCTCAAAGGAATGGAAAATATGTTGTGTATC
TCTGTAAACTCACATATTTATCAACGATGGAAAGATCTACTACAAACAAGAATGAAGATGGAAGATGAAC
TAACAAACCACAGTATTTCCACTTTAAATATAGAACTGGTAAACAGCACTATCCTTAAACTAAAATCGGT
GACTCGGTCATCAAGAAGGTTTTTGCCCGCCCGTGGATCTTCTTCAGTTATCCTAGAGAAAAAGAAAGAG
GATGTCTTGACTGCACTGGAAATCCTCTGTGAAAATGAGTGTACAGAGACAGACATCGAGAAAGACAAAT
CTAAATTCCTGGAGTTTAAGAAATCAAAAGAAGAACACTTTTATCGAGGTGGCAAAGTATCCTGGTGGAA
CTTCTATTTTTCTTCTGAAAACTATTCTTCAGATTTTGTTAAAAGGGACAGTTATGAAAAGCTTAAAGAT
TTAATACACTGCTGGGCAGAGTCTCCTAAACCAATATTTGCAAAAATCATCAATCTTTATCATCATCCAG
GCTGTGGAGGTACCACACTGGCTATGCATGTTCTCTGGGACTTAAAGAAAAACTTCAGATGTGCTGTGTT
AAAAAACAAGACAACTGATTTTGCAGAAATTGCAGAGCAAGTGATCAATCTGGTCACCTATAGGGCAAAG
AGCCATCAGGATTACATTCCTGTGCTTCTCCTTGTGGATGATTTTGAAGAACAAGAAAATGTCTACTTTC
TACAAAATGCCATCCATTCCGTTTTAGCAGAAAAGGATTTGCGATATGAAAAAACATTGGTAATTATCTT
AAACTGCATGAGATCCCGGAATCCAGATGAAAGTGCAAAATTGGCAGACAGTATTGCACTAAATTACCAA
CTTTCTTCCAAGGAACAAAGAGCTTTTGGTGCCAAACTGAAGGAAATTGAAAGCAGCACAAGAACTGTGA
AAACTTTTATTCCTTCATGATCATGAAAAGCAATTTTGATGAAACATATATAGAAAATGTAGTCAGGAAT
ATCCTAAAAGGACAGGATGTTGACAGCAAGGAAGCACAACTCATTTCCTTCCTGGCTTTACTCAGCTCTT
ATGTTACTGACTCTACAATTTCAGTTTCACAGTGTGAAATATTTTTGGGAATCATATACACTAGTACACC
CTGGGAACCTGAAAGCTTAGAAGACAAGATGGGAACTTATTCTACACTTCTAATAAAAACAGAAGTTGCA
GAATATGGGAGATACACAGGTGTGCGTATCATTCACCCTCTGATTGCCCTGTACTGTCTAAAAGAACTGG
AAAGAAGCTATCACTTGGATAAATGTCAAATTGCATTGAATATATTAGAAGAGAATTTATTCTATGATTC
TGGAATAGGAAGAGACAAATTTCAACATGATGTTCAAACTCTTCTGCTTACAAGACAGCGCAAGGTGTAT
GGAGATGAAACAGACACTCTGTTTTCCCCATTAATGGAAGCTTTACAGAATAAAGACATTGAAAAGGTCT
TGAGTGCAGGAAGTAGACGATTCCCACAAAATGCATTCATTTGTCAAGCCTTAGCAAGACATTTCTACAT
TAAAGAGAAGGACTTTAACACAGCTCTGGACTGGGCACGTCAGGCCAAAATGAAAGCACCTAAAAATTCC
TATATTTCAGATACACTAGGTCAAGTCTACAAAAGTGAAATCAAATGGTGGTTGGATGGGAACAAAAACT
GTAGGAGCATTACTGTTAATGACCTAACACATCTCCTAGAAGCTGCGGAAAAAGCCTCAAGAGCTTTCAA
AGAATCCCAAAGGCAAACTGATAGTAAAAACTATGAAACCGAGAACTGGTCACCACAGAAGTCCCAGAGA
CGATATGACATGTATAACACAGCTTGTTTCTTGGGTGAAATAGAAGTTGGTCTTTACACTATCCAGATTC
TTCAGCTCACTCCCTTTTTCCACAAAGAAAATGAATTATCCAAAAAACATATGGTGCAATTTTTATCAGG
AAAGTGGACCATTCCTCCTGATCCCAGAAATGAATGTTATTTGGCTCTTAGCAAGTTCACATCCCACCTA
AAAAATTTACAATCAGATCTGAAAAGGTGCTTTGACTTTTTTATTGATTATATGGTTCTTCTGAAAATGA
GGTATACCCAAAAAGAAATTGCAGAAATCATGTTAAGCAAGAAAGTCAGTCGTTGTTTCAGGAAATACAC
AGAACTTTTCTGTCATTTGGATCCATGTCTATTACAAAGTAAAGAGAGTCAATTACTCCAGGAGGAGAAT
TGCAGGAAAAAGCTAGAAGCTCTGAGAGCAGATAGGTTTGCTGGACTCTTGGAATATCTTAATCCAAACT
ACAAAGATGCTACCACCATGGAAAGTATAGTGAATGAATATGCCTTCCTACTGCAGCAAAACTCAAAAAA
GCCCATGACAAATGAGAAACAAAATTCCATTTTGGCCAACATTATTCTGAGTTGTCTAAAGCCCAACTCC
AAGTTAATTCAACCACTTACCACGCTAAAAAAACAACTCCGAGAGGTCTTGCAATTTGTAGGACTAAGTC
ATCAATATCCAGGTCCTTATTTCTTGGCCTGCCTCCTGTTCTGGCCAGAAAATCAAGAGCTAGATCAAGA
TTCCAAACTAATAGAAAAGTATGTTTCATCCTTAAATAGATCCTTCAGGGGACAGTACAAGCGCATGTGC
AGGTCCAAGCAGGCAAGCACACTTTTCTATCTGGGCAAAAGGAAGGGTCTAAACAGTATTGTTCACAAGG
CCAAAATAGAGCAGTACTTTGATAAAGCACAAAATACAAATTCCCTCTGGCACAGTGGGGATGTGTGGAA
AAAAAATGAAGTCAAAGACCTCCTGCGTCGTCTAACTGGTCAGGCTGAAGGCAAGCTAATCTCTGTAGAA
TATGGAACAGAGGAAAAAATAAAAATACCAGTAATATCTGTTTATTCAGGTCCACTCAGAAGTGGTAGGA
ACATAGAAAGAGTGTCTTTCTACCTAGGATTTTCCATTGAAGGCCCTCTGGCATATGATATAGAAGTAAT
TTAACTCGAGTCTAGAGGGCCCGTTTAAACCCGCTGATCAGCCTCGACTGTGCCTTCTAGTTGCCAGCCA
TCTGTTGTTTGCCCCTCCCCCGTGCCTTCCTTGACCCTGGAAGGTGCCACTCCCACTGTCCTTTCCTAAT
AAAATGAGGAAATTGCATCGCATTGTCTGAGTAGGTGTCATTCTATTCTGGGGGGTGGGGTGGGGCAGGA
CAGCAAGGGGGAGGATTGGGAAGACAATAGCAGGCATGCTGGGGATGCGGTGGGCTCTATGGCTTCTGAG
GCGGAAAGAACCAGCTGGGGCTCTAGGGGGTATCCCC
[124 nt withheld, positions 6758-6881]
C
[91 nt withheld, positions 6883-6973]
A
[49 nt withheld, positions 6975-7023]
CCTTTGACGTTGGAGTCCACGTTCTTT
[37 nt withheld, positions 7051-7087]
ACCCTATCTCGGTCTATTCTTTTGATTTATAAGGGATTTTGCCGATTTCGGCCTATTGGTTAAAAAATGA
GCTGATTTAACAAAAATTTAACGCGAATTAATTCTGTGGAATGTGTGTCAGTTAGGGTGTGGAAAGTCCC
CAGGCTCCCCAGCAGGCAGAAGTATGCAAAGCATGCATCTCAATTAGTCAGCAACCAGGTGTGGAAAGTC
CCCAGGCTCCCCAGCAGGCAGAAGTATGCAAAGCATGCATCTCAATTAGTCAGCAACCATAGTCCCGCCC
CTAACTCCGCCCATCCCGCCCCTAACTCCGCCCAGTTCCGCCCATTCTCCGCCCCATGGCTGACTAATTT
TTTTTATTTATGCAGAGGCCGAGGCCGCCTCTGCCTCTGAGCTATTCCAGAAGTAGTGAGGAGGCTTTTT
TGGAGGCCTAGGCTTTTGCAAAAAGCTCCCGGGAGCTTGTATATCCATTTTCGGATCTGATCAAGAGACA
GGATGAGGATCGTTTCGCATGATTGAACAAGATGGATTGCACGCAGGTTCTCCGGCCGCTTGGGTGGAGA
GGCTATTCGGCTATGACTGGGCACAACAGACAATCGGCTGCTCTGATGCCGCCGTGTTCCGGCTGTCAGC
GCAGGGGCGCCCGGTTCTTTTTGTCAAGACCGACCTGTCCGGTGCCCTGAATGAACTGCAGGACGAGGCA
GCGCGGCTATCGTGGCTGGCCACGACGGGCGTTCCTTGCGCAGCTGTGCTCGACGTTGTCACTGAAGCGG
GAAGGGACTGGCTGCTATTGGGCGAAGTGCCGGGGCAGGATCTCCTGTCATCTCACCTTGCTCCTGCCGA
GAAAGTATCCATCATGGCTGATGCAATGCGGCGGCTGCATACGCTTGATCCGGCTACCTGCCCATTCGAC
CACCAAGCGAAACATCGCATCGAGCGAGCACGTACTCGGATGGAAGCCGGTCTTGTCGATCAGGATGATC
TGGACGAAGAGCATCAGGGGCTCGCGCCAGCCGAACTGTTCGCCAGGCTCAAGGCGCGCATGCCCGACGG
CGAGGATCTCGTCGTGACCCATGGCGATGCCTGCTTGCCGAATATCATGGTGGAAAATGGCCGCTTTTCT
GGATTCATCGACTGTGGCCGGCTGGGTGTGGCGGACCGCTATCAGGACATAGCGTTGGCTACCCGTGATA
TTGCTGAAGAGCTTGGCGGCGAATGGGCTGACCGCTTCCTCGTGCTTTACGGTATCGCCGCTCCCGATTC
GCAGCGCATCGCCTTCTATCGCCTTCTTGACGAGTTCTTCTGAGCGGGACTCTGGGGTTCGAAATGACCG
ACCAAGCGACGCCCAACCTGCCATCACGAGATTTCGATTCCACCGCCGCCTTCTATGAAAGGTTGGGCTT
CGGAATCGTTTTCCGGGACGCCGGCTGGATGATCCTCCAGCGCGGGGATCTCATGCTGGAGTTCTTCGCC
CACCCCAACTTGTTTATTGCAGCTTATAATGGTTACAAATAAAGCAATAGCATCACAAATTTCACAAATA
AAGCATTTTTTTCACTGCATTCTAGTTGTGGTTTGTCCAAACTCATCAATGTATCTTATCATGTCTGTAT
ACCGTCGACCTCTAGCTAGAGCTTGGCGTAATCATGGTCATAGCTGTTTCCTGTGTGAAATTGTTATCCG
CTCACAATTCCACACAACATACGAGCCGGAAGCATAAAGTGTAAAGCCTGGGGTGCCTAATGAGTGAGCT
AACTCACATTAATTGCGTTGCGCTCACTGCCCGCTTTCCAGTCGGGAAACCTGTCGTGCCAGCTGCATTA
ATGAATCGGCCAACGCGCGGGGAGAGGCGGTTTGCGTATTGGGCGCTCTTCCGCTTCCTCGCTCACTGAC
TCGCTGCGCTCGGTCGTTCGGCTGCGGCGAGCGGTATCAGCTCACTCAAAGGCGGTAATACGGTTATCCA
CAGAATCAGGGGATAACGCAGGAAAGAACATGTGAGCAAAAGGCCAGCAAAAGGCCAGGAACCGTAAAAA
GGCCGCGTTGCTGGCGTTTTTCCATAGGCTCCGCCCCCCTGACGAGCATCACAAAAATCGACGCTCAAGT
CAGAGGTGGCGAAACCCGACAGGACTATAAAGATACCAGGCGTTTCCCCCTGGAAGCTCCCTCGTGCGCT
CTCCTGTTCCGACCCTGCCGCTTACCGGATACCTGTCCGCCTTTCTCCCTTCGGGAAGCGTGGCGCTTTC
TCATAGCTCACGCTGTAGGTATCTCAGTTCGGTGTAGGTCGTTCGCTCCAAGCTGGGCTGTGTGCACGAA
CCCCCCGTTCAGCCCGACCGCTGCGCCTTATCCGGTAACTATCGTCTTGAGTCCAACCCGGTAAGACACG
ACTTATCGCCACTGGCAGCAGCCACTGGTAACAGGATTAGCAGAGCGAGGTATGTAGGCGGTGCTACAGA
GTTCTTGAAGTGGTGGCCTAACTACGGCTACACTAGAAGAACAGTATTTGGTATCTGCGCTCTGCTGAAG
CCAGTTACCTTCGGAAAAAGAGTTGGTAGCTCTTGATCCGGCAAACAAACCACCGCTGGTAGCGGTGGTT
TTTTTGTTTGCAAGCAGCAGATTACGCGCAGAAAAAAAGGATCTCAAGAAGATCCTTTGATCTTTTCTAC
GGGGTCTGACGCTCAGTGGAACGAAAACTCACGTTAAGGGATTTTGGTCATGAGATTATCAAAAAGGATC
TTCACCTAGATCCTTTTAAATTAAAAATGAAGTTTTAAATCAATCTAAAGTATATATGAGTAAACTTGGT
CTGACAGTTACCAATGCTTAATCAGTGAGGCACCTATCTCAGCGATCTGTCTATTTCGTTCATCCATAGT
TGCCTGACTCCCCGTCGTGTAGATAACTACGATACGGGAGGGCTTACCATCTGGCCCCAGTGCTGCAATG
ATACCGCGAGACCCACGCTCACCGGCTCCAGATTTATCAGCAATAAACCAGCCAGCCGGAAGGGCCGAGC
GCAGAAGTGGTCCTGCAACTTTATCCGCCTCCATCCAGTCTATTAATTGTTGCCGGGAAGCTAGAGTAAG
TAGTTCGCCAGTTAATAGTTTGCGCAACGTTGTTGCCATTGCTACAGGCATCGTGGTGTCACGCTCGTCG
TTTGGTATGGCTTCATTCAGCTCCGGTTCCCAACGATCAAGGCGAGTTACATGATCCCCCATGTTGTGCA
AAAAAGCGGTTAGCTCCTTCGGTCCTCCGATCGTTGTCAGAAGTAAGTTGGCCGCAGTGTTATCACTCAT
GGTTATGGCAGCACTGCATAATTCTCTTACTGTCATGCCATCCGTAAGATGCTTTTCTGTGACTGGTGAG
TACTCAACCAAGTCATTCTGAGAATAGTGTATGCGGCGACCGAGTTGCTCTTGCCCGGCGTCAATACGGG
ATAATACCGCGCCACATAGCAGAACTTTAAAAGTGCTCATCATTGGAAAACGTTCTTCGGGGCGAAAACT
CTCAAGGATCTTACCGCTGTTGAGATCCAGTTCGATGTAACCCACTCGTGCACCCAACTGATCTTCAGCA
TCTTTTACTTTCACCAGCGTTTCTGGGTGAGCAAAAACAGGAAGGCAAAATGCCGCAAAAAAGGGAATAA
GGGCGACACGGAAATGTTGAATACTCATACTCTTCCTTTTTCAATATTATTGAAGCATTTATCAGGGTTA
TTGTCTCATGAGCGGATACATATTTGAATGTATTTAGAAAAATAAACAAATAGGGGTTCCGCGCACATTT
CCCCGAAAAGTGCCACCTGACGTC
